>Addgene plasmid #170530 | pQlinkH-PTPIP51(236-470) | addgene full sequence | sequence record 338453 | Addgene NGS Result
CTCGAGCTTAATTAACAACACCATTTGTCGAGAAATCATAAAAAATTTATTTGCTTTGTGAGCGGATAAC
AATTATAATAGATTCAATTGTGAGCGGATAACAATTTCACACAGAATTCATTAAAGAGGAGAAATTAACT
ATGAAACATCACCATCACCATCACCATGGTGCTGCAGGTACAAGTTTGTACAAAAAAGCAGGCGAGAATC
TTTATTTTCAGGGATCCGAGGATGTGCTGCCCCTCCTGCAGCAGGCCGACGAGCTGCACAGGGGTGATGA
GCAAGGCAAGCGGGAGGGCTTCCAGCTGCTGCTCAACAACAAGCTGGTGTATGGAAGCCGGCAGGACTTT
CTCTGGCGCCTGGCCCGAGCCTACAGTGACATGTGTGAGCTCACTGAGGAGGTGAGCGAGAAGAAGTCAT
ATGCCCTAGATGGAAAAGAAGAAGCAGAGGCTGCTCTGGAGAAGGGGGATGAGAGTGCTGACTGTCACCT
GTGGTATGCGGTGCTTTGTGGTCAGCTGGCTGAGCATGAGAGCATCCAGAGGCGCATCCAGAGTGGCTTT
AGCTTCAAGGAGCATGTGGACAAAGCCATTGCTCTCCAGCCAGAAAACCCCATGGCTCACTTTCTTCTTG
GCAGGTGGTGCTATCAGGTCTCTCACCTGAGCTGGCTAGAAAAAAAAACTGCTACAGCCTTGCTTGAAAG
CCCTCTCAGTGCCACTGTGGAAGATGCCCTCCAGAGCTTCCTAAAGGCTGAAGAACTACAGCCAGGATTT
TCCAAAGCAGGAAGGGTATATATTTCCAAGTGCTACAGAGAACTAGGGAAAAACTCTGAAGCTAGATGGT
GGATGAAGTTGGCCCTGGAGCTGCCAGATGTCACGAAGGAGGATTTGGCTATCCAGAAGGACCTGGAAGA
ACTGGAAGTCATTTTACGAGACTAGGCGGCCGCCTAGGACCCAGCTTTCTTGTACAAAGTGGTAAGCTTA
ATTAGCTGAGCTTGGACTCCTGTTGATAGATCCAGTAATGACCTCAGAACTCCATCTGGATTTGTTCAGA
ACGCTCGGTTGCCGCCGGGCGTTTTTTATTGGTGAGAATCCAAGTAACAACACCATTTAAATGGAGTGGT
TACAAATGGAGTGGTTAATTAAGGCTAGCTTGGCGAGATTTTCAGGAGCTAAGGAAGCTAAAATGGAGAA
AAAAATCACTGGATATACCACCGTTGATATATCCCAATGGCATCGTAAAGAACATTTTGAGGCATTTCAG
TCAGTTGCTCAATGTACCTATAACCAGACCGTTCAGCTGGATATTACGGCCTTTTTAAAGACCGTAAAGA
AAAATAAGCACAAGTTTTATCCGGCCTTTATTCACATTCTTGCCCGCCTGATGAATGCTCATCCGGAATT
TCGTATGGCAATGAAAGACGGTGAGCTGGTGATATGGGATAGTGTTCACCCTTGTTACACCGTTTTCCAT
GAGCAAACTGAAACGTTTTCATCGCTCTGGAGTGAATACCACGACGATTTCCGGCAGTTTCTACACATAT
ATTCGCAAGATGTGGCGTGTTACGGTGAAAACCTGGCCTATTTCCCTAAAGGGTTTATTGAGAATATGTT
TTTCGTCTCAGCCAATCCCTGGGTGAGTTTCACCAGTTTTGATTTAAACGTGGCCAATATGGACAACTTC
TTCGCCCCCGTTTTCACCATGGGCAAATATTATACGCAAGGCGACAAGGTGCTGATGCCGCTGGCGATTC
AGGTTCATCATGCCGTTTGTGATGGCTTCCATGTCGGCAGAATGCTTAATGAATTACAACAGTACTGCGA
TGAGTGGCAGGGCGGGGCGTAATTTTTTTAAGGCAGTTATTGGTGCCCTTAAACGCCTGGGGTAATGACT
CTCTAGCTTGAGGCATCAAATAAAACGAAAGGCTCAGTCGAAAGACTGGGCCTTTCGTTTTATCTGTTGT
TTGTCGGTGAACGCTCTCCTGAGTAGGACAAATCCGCCCTCTAGATTACGTGCAGTCGATGATAAGCTGT
CAAACATGAGAATTGTGCCTAATGAGTGAGCTAACTTACATTAATTGCGTTGCGCTCACTGCCCGCTTTC
CAGTCGGGAAACCTGTCGTGCCAGCTGCATTAATGAATCGGCCAACGCGCGGGGAGAGGCGGTTTGCGTA
TTGGGCGCCAGGGTGGTTTTTCTTTTCACCAGTGAGACGGGCAACAGCTGATTGCCCTTCACCGCCTGGC
CCTGAGAGAGTTGCAGCAAGCGGTCCACGCTGGTTTGCCCCAGCAGGCGAAAATCCTGTTTGATGGTGGT
TAACGGCGGGATATAACATGAGCTGTCTTCGGTATCGTCGTATCCCACTACCGAGATATCCGCACCAACG
CGCAGCCCGGACTCGGTAATGGCGCGCATTGCGCCCAGCGCCATCTGATCGTTGGCAACCAGCATCGCAG
TGGGAACGATGCCCTCATTCAGCATTTGCATGGTTTGTTGAAAACCGGACATGGCACTCCAGTCGCCTTC
CCGTTCCGCTATCGGCTGAATTTGATTGCGAGTGAGATATTTATGCCAGCCAGCCAGACGCAGACGCGCC
GAGACAGAACTTAATGGGCCCGCTAACAGCGCGATTTGCTGGTGACCCAATGCGACCAGATGCTCCACGC
CCAGTCGCGTACCGTCTTCATGGGAGAAAATAATACTGTTGATGGGTGTCTGGTCAGAGACATCAAGAAA
TAACGCCGGAACATTAGTGCAGGCAGCTTCCACAGCAATGGCATCCTGGTCATCCAGCGGATAGTTAATG
ATCAGCCCACTGACGCGTTGCGCGAGAAGATTGTGCACCGCCGCTTTACAGGCTTCGACGCCGCTTCGTT
CTACCATCGACACCACCACGCTGGCACCCAGTTGATCGGCGCGAGATTTAATCGCCGCGACAATTTGCGA
CGGCGCGTGCAGGGCCAGACTGGAGGTGGCAACGCCAATCAGCAACGACTGTTTGCCCGCCAGTTGTTGT
GCCACGCGGTTGGGAATGTAATTCAGCTCCGCCATCGCCGCTTCCACTTTTTCCCGCGTTTTCGCAGAAA
CGTGGCTGGCCTGGTTCACCACGCGGGAAACGGTCTGATAAGAGACACCGGCATACTCTGCGACATCGTA
TAACGTTACTGGTTTCACATTCACCACCCTGAATTGACTCTCTTCCGGGCGCTATCATGCCATACCGCGA
AAGGTTTTGCACCATTCGATGGTGTCGGAATTTCGGGCAGCGTTGGGTCCTGGCCACGGGTGCGCATGAT
CTAGAGCTGCCTCGCGCGTTTCGGTGATGACGGTGAAAACCTCTGACACATGCAGCTCCCGGAGACGGTC
ACAGCTTGTCTGTAAGCGGATGCCGGGAGCAGACAAGCCCGTCAGGGCGCGTCAGCGGGTGTTGGCGGGT
GTCGGGGCGCAGCCATGACCCAGTCACGTAGCGATAGCGGAGTGTATACTGGCTTAACTATGCGGCATCA
GAGCAGATTGTACTGAGAGTGCACCACATGCGGTGTGAAATACCGCACAGATGCGTAAGGAGAAAATACC
GCATCAGGCGCTCTTCCGCTTCCTCGCTCACTGACTCGCTGCGCTCGGTCGTTCGGCTGCGGCGAGCGGT
ATCAGCTCACTCAAAGGCGGTAATACGGTTATCCACAGAATCAGGGGATAACGCAGGAAAGAACATGTGA
GCAAAAGGCCAGCAAAAGGCCAGGAACCGTAAAAAGGCCGCGTTGCTGGCGTTTTTCCATAGGCTCCGCC
CCCCTGACGAGCATCACAAAAATCGACGCTCAAGTCAGAGGTGGCGAAACCCGACAGGACTATAAAGATA
CCAGGCGTTTCCCCCTGGAAGCTCCCTCGTGCGCTCTCCTGTTCCGACCCTGCCGCTTACCGGATACCTG
TCCGCCTTTCTCCCTTCGGGAAGCGTGGCGCTTTCTCATAGCTCACGCTGTAGGTATCTCAGTTCGGTGT
AGGTCGTTCGCTCCAAGCTGGGCTGTGTGCACGAACCCCCCGTTCAGCCCGACCGCTGCGCCTTATCCGG
TAACTATCGTCTTGAGTCCAACCCGGTAAGACACGACTTATCGCCACTGGCAGCAGCCACTGGTAACAGG
ATTAGCAGAGCGAGGTATGTAGGCGGTGCTACAGAGTTCTTGAAGTGGTGGCCTAACTACGGCTACACTA
GAAGGACAGTATTTGGTATCTGCGCTCTGCTGAAGCCAGTTACCTTCGGAAAAAGAGTTGGTAGCTCTTG
ATCCGGCAAACAAACCACCGCTGGTAGCGGTGGTTTTTTTGTTTGCAAGCAGCAGATTACGCGCAGAAAA
AAAGGATCTCAAGAAGATCCTTTGATCTTTTCTACGGGGTCTGACGCTCAGTGGAACGAAAACTCACGTT
AAGGGATTTTGGTCATGAGATTATCAAAAAGGATCTTCACCTAGATCCTTTTAAATTAAAAATGAAGTTT
TAAATCAATCTAAAGTATATATGAGTAAACTTGGTCTGACAGTTACCAATGCTTAATCAGTGAGGCACCT
ATCTCAGCGATCTGTCTATTTCGTTCATCCATAGTTGCCTGACTCCCCGTCGTGTAGATAACTACGATAC
GGGAGGGCTTACCATCTGGCCCCAGTGCTGCAATGATACCGCGAGACCCACGCTCACCGGCTCCAGATTT
ATCAGCAATAAACCAGCCAGCCGGAAGGGCCGAGCGCAGAAGTGGTCCTGCAACTTTATCCGCCTCCATC
CAGTCTATTAATTGTTGCCGGGAAGCTAGAGTAAGTAGTTCGCCAGTTAATAGTTTGCGCAACGTTGTTG
CCATTGCTACAGGCATCGTGGTGTCACGCTCGTCGTTTGGTATGGCTTCATTCAGCTCCGGTTCCCAACG
ATCAAGGCGAGTTACATGATCCCCCATGTTGTGCAAAAAAGCGGTTAGCTCCTTCGGTCCTCCGATCGTT
GTCAGAAGTAAGTTGGCCGCAGTGTTATCACTCATGGTTATGGCAGCACTGCATAATTCTCTTACTGTCA
TGCCATCCGTAAGATGCTTTTCTGTGACTGGTGAGTACTCAACCAAGTCATTCTGAGAATAGTGTATGCG
GCGACCGAGTTGCTCTTGCCCGGCGTCAATACGGGATAATACCGCGCCACATAGCAGAACTTTAAAAGTG
CTCATCATTGGAAAACGTTCTTCGGGGCGAAAACTCTCAAGGATCTTACCGCTGTTGAGATCCAGTTCGA
TGTAACCCACTCGTGCACCCAACTGATCTTCAGCATCTTTTACTTTCACCAGCGTTTCTGGGTGAGCAAA
AACAGGAAGGCAAAATGCCGCAAAAAAGGGAATAAGGGCGACACGGAAATGTTGAATACTCATACTCTTC
CTTTTTCAATATTATTGAAGCATTTATCAGGGTTATTGTCTCATGAGCGGATACATATTTGAATGTATTT
AGAAAAATAAACAAATAGGGGTTCCGCGCACATTTCCCCGAAAAGTGCCACCTGACGTCTAAGAAACCAT
TATTATCATGACATTAACCTATAAAAATAGGCGTATCACGAGGCCCTTTCGTCTTCAC
Features (pLannotate 1.2.2; 19 found; start..end, strand, type, name):
     36..80      +  promoter       T5 promoter: bacteriophage T5 promoter for E. coli RNA polymerase, with embedded lac operator
     88..104     +  protein_bind   lac operator: The lac repressor binds to the lac operator to inhibit transcription in E. coli. This inhibition can be relieved by adding lactose or isopropyl-β-D-thiogalactopyranoside (IPTG). lac repressor encoded by lacI
    147..167     +  CDS            7xHis: 6xHis affinity tag
    171..932     +  CDS            RMDN3 (fragment): RMD3_HUMAN - Also known as FAM82A2, FAM82C, PTPIP51. Experimental evidence at protein level: Swiss-Prot protein existence level 1. Involved in cellular calcium homeostasis regulation. May participate in differentiation and apoptosis of keratinocytes. Overexpression induces apoptosis. From Homo sapiens (Human).
    181..201     +  protein_bind   attB1: mutant version of attB; core recombination site for the Gateway® BP reaction BP Clonase™
    949..973     -  protein_bind   attB2: mutant version of attB; recombination site for the Gateway® BP reaction BP Clonase™
    995..1089    +  terminator     lambda t0 terminator: transcription terminator from phage lambda
   1154..1182    +  promoter       cat promoter (fragment): promoter of the E. coli cat gene encoding chloramphenicol acetyltransferase
   1183..1839    +  CDS            cat: CAT_ECOLX - Experimental evidence at protein level: Swiss-Prot protein existence level 1. This enzyme is an effector of chloramphenicol resistance in bacteria. From Escherichia coli. This protein is used as a marker in many commonly used cloning vectors, such as pACYC184.
   1907..1993    +  terminator     rrnB T1 terminator: Escherichia coli rrnB; transcription terminator T1 from the E. coli rrnB gene
   2016..2033    -  promoter       tet promoter (fragment): E. coli promoter for tetracycline efflux protein gene
   2052..2073    -  protein_bind   CAP binding site: CAP binding activates transcription in the presence of cAMP. E. coli catabolite activator protein
   2086..3168    -  CDS            lacI: lac repressor; lacI; The lac repressor binds to the lac operator to inhibit transcription in E. coli. This inhibition can be relieved by adding lactose or isopropyl-β-D-thiogalactopyranoside (IPTG).
   3169..3246    -  promoter       lacIq promoter: lacI (mutant); In the lacIq allele, a single base change in the promoter boosts expression of the lacI gene about 10-fold.
   3295..3336    +  CDS            rop (fragment): Rop protein, which maintains plasmids at low copy number; rop
   3438..3578    +  misc_feature   bom: basis of mobility region from pBR322
   3764..4352    -  rep_origin     ori: high-copy-number ColE1/pMB1/pBR322/pUC origin of replication
   4523..5383    -  CDS            AmpR: β-lactamase; bla; confers resistance to ampicillin, carbenicillin, and related antibiotics
   5384..5488    -  promoter       AmpR promoter: bla
