[The description below was written by a language model from this plasmid's Addgene catalogue record and pLannotate feature annotations shown in this document.]
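Description:
pQlinkH-PTPIP51(236-470) is a bacterial expression plasmid built on the pQlinkH backbone for producing a fragment of human PTPIP51 (protein tyrosine phosphatase interacting protein 51, also called regulator of microtubule dynamics protein 3, gene RMDN3) in E. coli. The roughly 705 bp insert encodes residues 236–470, described as the TPR domain, and was placed between BamHI and NotI sites that both remain intact. The plasmid replicates from a ColE1/pMB1-type origin, with a pBR322 bom region and only a fragment of rop annotated. It is selected with ampicillin through the β-lactamase gene. A chloramphenicol acetyltransferase gene with a partial cat promoter also lies downstream of the expression cassette, although the catalogue entry lists only ampicillin as the selection.

Expression is driven by a bacteriophage T5 promoter recognised by the host E. coli RNA polymerase, with lac operator sequences embedded in it and just downstream of it. The plasmid carries its own lacI gene under the lacIq promoter, so transcription is repressed until it is induced with IPTG. The open reading frame begins with an N-terminal polyhistidine tag supplied by the backbone, followed by the RMDN3 fragment, and transcription ends at a lambda t0 terminator, with an rrnB T1 terminator after the cat gene. The record describes the tag as cleavable, but no protease site is annotated in the feature table. Short attB1- and attB2-like sequences flank the insert region. The sequenced record (5,588 nt) is slightly shorter than the stated total size of 5,606 bp. The construct is intended for affinity purification of the recombinant TPR domain, and the associated publication concerns the phospholipid transfer function of PTPIP51 at mitochondria-associated ER membranes.
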