Addgene plasmid #170530: pQlinkH-PTPIP51(236-470)
Purpose: Expresses Cleavable His-tagged PTPIP51 TPR domain (236-470) in E. Coli
Depositing lab: Byung Il Lee. Depositing organization: National Cancer Center (KR). Publication: Phospholipid transfer function of PTPIP51 at mitochondria-associated ER membranes. Yeo HK, Park TH, Kim HY, Jang H, Lee J, Hwang GS, Ryu SE, Park SH, Song HK, Ban HS, Yoon HJ, Lee BI. EMBO Rep. 2021 Jun 4;22(6):e51323. doi: 10.15252/embr.202051323. Epub 2021 May 2. PubMed 33938112.
Backbone
  Vector backbone: pQlinkH
  Backbone manufacturer: Addgene
  Backbone size w/o insert (bp): 4901
  Total vector size (bp): 5606
  Vector type: Bacterial Expression
Growth in bacteria
  Bacterial resistance: Ampicillin, 100 μg/mL
  Growth temperature: 37°C
  Growth strain: DH5alpha
  Copy number: Unknown
Gene/Insert
  Gene/Insert name: Protein tyrosine phosphatase interacting protein 51 (236-470) (alt name: Regulator of microtubule dynamics protein 3)
  Species: H. sapiens (human)
  Insert size (bp): 705
  Entrez Gene: RMDN3 (a.k.a. FAM82A2, FAM82C, RMD-3, RMD3, ptpip51)
  Promoter: T5 promoter
  Tag / fusion protein: His tag (N terminal on backbone)
  Cloning method: Restriction Enzyme; 5′ cloning site BamHI (not destroyed); 3′ cloning site NotI (not destroyed)
  Sequencing primers: 5′ pQTEV3_F, 5’- TATAAAAATAGGCGTATCACGAGG -3’; 3′ pQTEV3_R, 3’- CCAGTGATTTTTTTCTCCATTTT -5’
Terms and licenses: Academic/Nonprofit Terms; Industry Terms: Not Available to Industry
How to cite: pQlinkH-PTPIP51(236-470) was a gift from Byung Il Lee (Addgene plasmid # 170530 ; http://n2t.net/addgene:170530 ; RRID:Addgene_170530)
