>Addgene plasmid #170530 | pQlinkH-PTPIP51(236-470) | depositor partial sequence | sequence record 331314 | pQTEV3-F
GCATTTCGGCTACTCGAGCTTATTAACAACACCATTTGTCGAGAAATCATAAAAAATTTATTTGCTTTGT
GAGCGGATAACAATTATAATAGATTCAATTGTGAGCGGATAACAATTTCACACAGAATTCATTAAAGAGG
AGAAATTAACTATGAAACATCACCATCACCATCACCATGGTGCTGCAGGTACAAGTTTGTACAAAAAAGC
AGGCGAGAATCTTTATTTTCAGGGATCCGAGGATGTGCTGCCCCTCCTGCAGCAGGCCGACGAGCTGCAC
AGGGGTGATGAGCAAGGCAAGCGGGAGGGCTTCCAGCTGCTGCTCAACAACAAGCTGGTGTATGGAAGCC
GGCAGGACTTTCTCTGGCGCCTGGCCCGAGCCTACAGTGACATGTGTGAGCTCACTGAGGAGGTGAGCGA
GAAGAAGTCATATGCCCTAGATGGAAAAGAAGAAGCAGAGGCTGCTCTGGAGAAGGGGGATGAGAGTGCT
GACTGTCACCTGTGGTATGCGGTGCTTTGTGGTCAGCTGGCTGAGCATGAGAGCATCCAGAGGCGCATCC
AGAGTGGCTTTAGCTTCAAGGAGCATGTGGACAAAGCCATTGCTCTCCAGCCAGAAAACCCCATGGCTCA
CTTTCTTCTTGGCAGGTGGTGCTATCAGGTCTCTCACCTGAGCTGGCTAGAAAAAAAAACTGCTACAGCC
TTGCTTGAAAGCCCTCTCAGTGCCACTGTGGAAGATGCCCTCCAGAGCTTCCTAAAGGCTGAAGAACTAC
AGCCAGGATTTTCCAAAGCAGGAAGGGTATATATTTCCAAGTGCTACAGAGAACTAGGGAAAAACTCTGA
AGCTAGATGGTGGATGAAGTTGGCCCTGGAGCTGCCAGATGTCACGAAGGAGGATTTGGCTATCCAGAAG
GACCTGGAAGAACTGGAAGTCATTTTACGAGACTAGGCGGCCGCCTAGGACCCAGCTTTCTTGTACAAAG
TGGTAAGCTTAATTAGCTGAGCTTGGACTCCTGTTGATAGATCCAGTAATGACCTCAGAACTCCATCTGG
ATTTGTTCAGAACGCTCGGTTGCCGCCGGGCGTTTTTTATTGGTGAGAATCCAGTAACAACACCATTTAA
ATGGAGTGGTTACAAATGGAGTGGTTAATTAAGGCTAGCTTGGCGAGATTTTCAGGAGCTAAGGAAGCTA
AATGGGAAAAAAATCCTGGGATTTCCACCGTTGAAATTCCCAAGGGATCCTAAGAAAATTTTGGGGTTTC
CTTCCGTTGCCCATGGACCTTAAACAGACCGTTCCCCGGGATTTAGGCCTTTTTAAAAACCAAAAAAAAA
AAAAACAA
