>Addgene plasmid #170530 | pQlinkH-PTPIP51(236-470) | depositor partial sequence | sequence record 331315 | pQTEV3-R
GGGCCTTGGCTCTGAATCTCGCCAGCTAGCCTTAATTAACCACTCCATTTGTAACCACTCCATTTAAATG
GTGTTGTTACTTGGATTCTCACCAATAAAAAACGCCCGGCGGCAACCGAGCGTTCTGAACAAATCCAGAT
GGAGTTCTGAGGTCATTACTGGATCTATCAACAGGAGTCCAAGCTCAGCTAATTAAGCTTACCACTTTGT
ACAAGAAAGCTGGGTCCTAGGCGGCCGCCTAGTCTCGTAAAATGACTTCCAGTTCTTCCAGGTCCTTCTG
GATAGCCAAATCCTCCTTCGTGACATCTGGCAGCTCCAGGGCCAACTTCATCCACCATCTAGCTTCAGAG
TTTTTCCCTAGTTCTCTGTAGCACTTGGAAATATATACCCTTCCTGCTTTGGAAAATCCTGGCTGTAGTT
CTTCAGCCTTTAGGAAGCTCTGGAGGGCATCTTCCACAGTGGCACTGAGAGGGCTTTCAAGCAAGGCTGT
AGCAGTTTTTTTTTCTAGCCAGCTCAGGTGAGAGACCTGATAGCACCACCTGCCAAGAAGAAAGTGAGCC
ATGGGGTTTTCTGGCTGGAGAGCAATGGCTTTGTCCACATGCTCCTTGAAGCTAAAGCCACTCTGGATGC
GCCTCTGGATGCTCTCATGCTCAGCCAGCTGACCACAAAGCACCGCATACCACAGGTGACAGTCAGCACT
CTCATCCCCCTTCTCCAGAGCAGCCTCTGCTTCTTCTTTTCCATCTAGGGCATATGACTTCTTCTCGCTC
ACCTCCTCAGTGAGCTCACACATGTCACTGTAGGCTCGGGCCAGGCGCCAGAGAAAGTCCTGCCGGCTTC
CATACACCAGCTTGTTGTTGAGCAGCAGCTGGAAGCCCTCCCGCTTGCCTTGCTCATCACCCCTGTGCAG
CTCGTCGGCCTGCTGCAGGAGGGGCAGCACATCCTCGGATCCCTGAAAATAAAGATTCTCGCCTGCTTTT
TTGTACAAACTTGTACCTGCAGCACCATGGTGATGGTGATGGTGATGTTTCATAGTTAATTTCTCCTCTT
TAATGAATTCTGTGTGAAATTGTTATCCGCTCACAATTGAATCTATTATAATTGTTATCCGCTCACAAAG
CAAATAAATTTTTTATGATTTCTCGACAAAGGGGGTTGTTAATTAAGCTCCAGGTGAAGACAAAAGGGCC
TCCGGAAACGCCCATTTTTTAAGGGTAAGGGCCGGAAAAAAAAGGGTTTTTTAAAACTCCGGGGGGGCCT
TTCCGGGGGAAAGGGGGGCGGGAAACCCATTTGTTTTTTTTTTTAAAAAAATTCAAAAATGTTTCCC
